>Addgene plasmid #84317 | pISH-Pbx1 | addgene full sequence | sequence record 166176 | Addgene Assembled Sequence
GGGCGAATTGGGCCCGACGTCGCATGCTCCCGGCCGCCATGGCGGCCGCGGGAATTCGATTGACTTCTCT
CACTGGCAGGTCTGGGTTAGTAACAAAGCATAGACTATGGAGTTAGTTAGGTACATCTAAGCCTGAAAAT
AGGCTCTAGGTTTTTTTTATCTATGTGGCCATGGGCAAGTTACTAAATATTTCGGACTCTCAATTTTCAT
TATTTATTAGAGGATAGGAATTCCTCTTGGAGATGTGGTAGGGATTAGTCAAAATAATACATGTGCAACC
CCTCCCACAGTGACTGACATGTGGGAGATGCTATACCTGCAACCATGTTCTCTCCCCTATGCGATTAGTT
GTAATCACTAGTGAATTCGCGGCCGCCTGCAGGTCGACCATATGGGAGAGCTCCCAACGCGTTGGATGCA
TAGCTTGAGTATTCTATAGTGTCACCTAAATAGCTTGGCGTAATCATGGTCATAGCTGTTTCCTGTGTGA
AATTGTTATCCGCTCACAATTCCACACAACATACGAGCCGGAAGCATAAAGTGTAAAGCCTGGGGTGCCT
AATGAGTGAGCTAACTCACATTAATTGCGTTGCGCTCACTGCCCGCTTTCCAGTCGGGAAACCTGTCGTG
CCAGCTGCATTAATGAATCGGCCAACGCGCGGGGAGAGGCGGTTTGCGTATTGGGCGCTCTTCCGCTTCC
TCGCTCACTGACTCGCTGCGCTCGGTCGTTCGGCTGCGGCGAGCGGTATCAGCTCACTCAAAGGCGGTAA
TACGGTTATCCACAGAATCAGGGGATAACGCAGGAAAGAACATGTGAGCAAAAGGCCAGCAAAAGGCCAG
GAACCGTAAAAAGGCCGCGTTGCTGGCGTTTTTCCATAGGCTCCGCCCCCCTGACGAGCATCACAAAAAT
CGACGCTCAAGTCAGAGGTGGCGAAACCCGACAGGACTATAAAGATACCAGGCGTTTCCCCCTGGAAGCT
CCCTCGTGCGCTCTCCTGTTCCGACCCTGCCGCTTACCGGATACCTGTCCGCCTTTCTCCCTTCGGGAAG
CGTGGCGCTTTCTCATAGCTCACGCTGTAGGTATCTCAGTTCGGTGTAGGTCGTTCGCTCCAAGCTGGGC
TGTGTGCACGAACCCCCCGTTCAGCCCGACCGCTGCGCCTTATCCGGTAACTATCGTCTTGAGTCCAACC
CGGTAAGACACGACTTATCGCCACTGGCAGCAGCCACTGGTAACAGGATTAGCAGAGCGAGGTATGTAGG
CGGTGCTACAGAGTTCTTGAAGTGGTGGCCTAACTACGGCTACACTAGAAGAACAGTATTTGGTATCTGC
GCTCTGCTGAAGCCAGTTACCTTCGGAAAAAGAGTTGGTAGCTCTTGATCCGGCAAACAAACCACCGCTG
GTAGCGGTGGTTTTTTTGTTTGCAAGCAGCAGATTACGCGCAGAAAAAAAGGATCTCAAGAAGATCCTTT
GATCTTTTCTACGGGGTCTGACGCTCAGTGGAACGAAAACTCACGTTAAGGGATTTTGGTCATGAGATTA
TCAAAAAGGATCTTCACCTAGATCCTTTTAAATTAAAAATGAAGTTTTAAATCAATCTAAAGTATATATG
AGTAAACTTGGTCTGACAGTTACCAATGCTTAATCAGTGAGGCACCTATCTCAGCGATCTGTCTATTTCG
TTCATCCATAGTTGCCTGACTCCCCGTCGTGTAGATAACTACGATACGGGAGGGCTTACCATCTGGCCCC
AGTGCTGCAATGATACCGCGAGACCCACGCTCACCGGCTCCAGATTTATCAGCAATAAACCAGCCAGCCG
GAAGGGCCGAGCGCAGAAGTGGTCCTGCAACTTTATCCGCCTCCATCCAGTCTATTAATTGTTGCCGGGA
AGCTAGAGTAAGTAGTTCGCCAGTTAATAGTTTGCGCAACGTTGTTGCCATTGCTACAGGCATCGTGGTG
TCACGCTCGTCGTTTGGTATGGCTTCATTCAGCTCCGGTTCCCAACGATCAAGGCGAGTTACATGATCCC
CCATGTTGTGCAAAAAAGCGGTTAGCTCCTTCGGTCCTCCGATCGTTGTCAGAAGTAAGTTGGCCGCAGT
GTTATCACTCATGGTTATGGCAGCACTGCATAATTCTCTTACTGTCATGCCATCCGTAAGATGCTTTTCT
GTGACTGGTGAGTACTCAACCAAGTCATTCTGAGAATAGTGTATGCGGCGACCGAGTTGCTCTTGCCCGG
CGTCAATACGGGATAATACCGCGCCACATAGCAGAACTTTAAAAGTGCTCATCATTGGAAAACGTTCTTC
GGGGCGAAAACTCTCAAGGATCTTACCGCTGTTGAGATCCAGTTCGATGTAACCCACTCGTGCACCCAAC
TGATCTTCAGCATCTTTTACTTTCACCAGCGTTTCTGGGTGAGCAAAAACAGGAAGGCAAAATGCCGCAA
AAAAGGGAATAAGGGCGACACGGAAATGTTGAATACTCATACTCTTCCTTTTTCAATATTATTGAAGCAT
TTATCAGGGTTATTGTCTCATGAGCGGATACATATTTGAATGTATTTAGAAAAATAAACAAATAGGGGTT
CCGCGCACATTTCCCCGAAAAGTGCCACCTGATGCGGTGTGAAATACCGCACAGATGCGTAAGGAGAAAA
TACCGCATCAGGAAATTGTAAGCGTTAATATTTTGTTAAAATTCGCGTTAAATTTTTGTTAAATCAGCTC
ATTTTTTAACCAATAGGCCGAAATCGGCAAAATCCCTTATAAATCAAAAGAATAGACCGAGATAGGGT
[37 nt withheld, positions 2799-2835]
AAAGAACGTGGACTCCAACGTCAAAGG
[49 nt withheld, positions 2863-2911]
T
[91 nt withheld, positions 2913-3003]
G
[124 nt withheld, positions 3005-3128]
CCATTCGCCATTCAGGCTGCGCAACTGTTGGGAAGGGCGATCGGTGCGGGCCTCTTCGCTATTACGCCAG
CTGGCGAAAGGGGGATGTGCTGCAAGGCGATTAAGTTGGGTAACGCCAGGGTTTTCCCAGTCACGACGTT
GTAAAACGACGGCCAGTGAATTGTAATACGACTCACTATA
Features (pLannotate 1.2.2; 13 found; start..end, strand, type, name):
    359..421     -  CDS            VESPI_VESMG (fragment): Experimental evidence at protein level: Swiss-Prot protein existence level 1. Shows contractile activity on isolated ileum smooth muscle. From Vespa magnifica (Hornet).
    433..451     -  promoter       SP6 promoter: promoter for bacteriophage SP6 RNA polymerase
    493..509     -  protein_bind   lac operator: The lac repressor binds to the lac operator to inhibit transcription in E. coli. This inhibition can be relieved by adding lactose or isopropyl-β-D-thiogalactopyranoside (IPTG). lac repressor encoded by lacI
    517..547     -  promoter       lac promoter: promoter for the E. coli lac operon
    562..583     -  protein_bind   CAP binding site: CAP binding activates transcription in the presence of cAMP. E. coli catabolite activator protein
    596..688     -  CDS            lacI (fragment): lac repressor; lacI; The lac repressor binds to the lac operator to inhibit transcription in E. coli. This inhibition can be relieved by adding lactose or isopropyl-β-D-thiogalactopyranoside (IPTG).
    871..1459    -  rep_origin     ori: high-copy-number ColE1/pMB1/pBR322/pUC origin of replication
   1630..2490    -  CDS            AmpR: β-lactamase; bla; confers resistance to ampicillin, carbenicillin, and related antibiotics
   2491..2595    -  promoter       AmpR promoter: bla
   2622..2672    +  misc_feature   bom (fragment): basis of mobility region from pBR322
   2700..3128    -  rep_origin     f1 ori (sequence partly withheld): f1 bacteriophage origin of replication; arrow indicates direction of (+) strand synthesis
   3132..3289    -  CDS            lacZα (fragment): LacZα fragment of β-galactosidase; lacZ fragment
   3292..2       +  promoter       T7 promoter (across the origin): promoter for bacteriophage T7 RNA polymerase
