[The description below was written by a language model from this plasmid's Addgene catalogue record and pLannotate feature annotations shown in this document.]
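Description:
pISH-Pbx1 is a small bacterial cloning plasmid built on the pGEM-T Easy backbone and carrying a 291 bp fragment of the mouse homeobox gene Pbx1. It serves as an in vitro transcription template for riboprobes and is explicitly not meant for gene expression. The assembled sequence is about 3.3 kb, consistent with the 3,015 bp backbone plus the insert. The plasmid is maintained in E. coli at high copy through a ColE1/pUC-type origin, and selection is with ampicillin via the β-lactamase gene and its native promoter. An f1 phage origin is also present, which in principle allows production of single-stranded DNA.

The Pbx1 fragment itself is not annotated in the feature table, but it lies in the multiple cloning region between the convergent T7 and SP6 bacteriophage RNA polymerase promoters. This arrangement allows either strand to be transcribed after the plasmid is linearised on the appropriate side. According to the depositor, SpeI digestion followed by T7 RNA polymerase transcription gives the antisense probe, which detects Pbx1 mRNA; transcription from SP6 would presumably give the sense strand. The surrounding lac promoter, lac operator, CAP site and lacZα fragments are remnants of the backbone's blue/white screening cassette, which the insert interrupts. The short lacI, bom and hornet-peptide matches are probably incidental annotation hits with no functional role.

The plasmid was deposited in connection with a survey of homeobox gene expression in the mouse olfactory epithelium, where such probes are used for in situ hybridization on tissue. The cloning method is not recorded.
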