Addgene plasmid #84317: pISH-Pbx1
Purpose: Use to synthesize riboprobes for in situ hybridization (ISH) probe for Pbx1. Not for gene expression.
Depositing lab: Peter Mombaerts. Depositing organization: Max Planck Research Unit for Neurogenetics. Publication: Expression of homeobox genes in the mouse olfactory epithelium. Parrilla M, Chang I, Degl'Innocenti A, Omura M. J Comp Neurol. 2016 Oct 1;524(14):2713-39. doi: 10.1002/cne.24051. Epub 2016 Jun 19. PubMed 27243442.
Backbone
  Vector backbone: pGEM-T easy
  Backbone manufacturer: Promega
  Backbone size w/o insert (bp): 3015
Growth in bacteria
  Bacterial resistance: Ampicillin, 100 μg/mL
  Growth temperature: 37°C
  Growth strain: DH5alpha
  Copy number: High Copy
Gene/Insert
  Gene/Insert name: Pbx1
  Species: M. musculus (mouse)
  Insert size (bp): 291
  Entrez Gene: Pbx1 (a.k.a. 2310056B04Rik, D230003C07Rik, Pbx-1)
  Cloning method: Unknown
  Sequencing primers: 5′ SP6; 3′ T7
Terms and licenses: Academic/Nonprofit Terms; Industry Terms: Not Available to Industry
Depositor comments: SpeI digestion and T7 RNA polymerase for antisense probe
How to cite: pISH-Pbx1 was a gift from Peter Mombaerts (Addgene plasmid # 84317 ; http://n2t.net/addgene:84317 ; RRID:Addgene_84317)
