>Addgene plasmid #84317 | pISH-Pbx1 | depositor partial sequence | sequence record 160906 | insert
ACAACTAATCGCATAGGGGAGAGAACATGGTTGCAGGTATAGCATCTCCCACATGTCAGTCACTGTGGGA
GGGGTTGCACATGTATTATTTTGACTAATCCCTACCACATCTCCAAGAGGAATTCCTATCCTCTAATAAA
TAATGAAAATTGAGAGTCCGAAATATTTAGTAACTTGCCCATGGCCACATAGATAAAAAAAACCTAGAGC
CTATTTTCAGGCTTAGATGTACCTAACTAACTCCATAGTCTATGCTTTGTTACTAACCCAGACCTGCCAG
TGAGAGAAGTC
