>Addgene plasmid #84317 | pISH-Pbx1 | addgene partial sequence | sequence record 166174 | T7 5'-TAATACGACTCACTATAGGG-3'
CTCCCGGCCGCCATGGCGGCCGCGGGAATTCGATTGACTTCTCTCACTGGCAGGTCTGGGTTAGTAACAA
AGCATAGACTATGGAGTTAGTTAGGTACATCTAAGCCTGAAAATAGGCTCTAGGTTTTTTTTATCTATGT
GGCCATGGGCAAGTTACTAAATATTTCGGACTCTCAATTTTCATTATTTATTAGAGGATAGGAATTCCTC
TTGGAGATGTGGTAGGGATTAGTCAAAATAATACATGTGCAACCCCTCCCACAGTGACTGACATGTGGGA
GATGCTATACCTGCAACCATGTTCTCTCCCCTATGCGATTAGTTGTAATCACTAGTGAATTCGCGGCCGC
CTGCAGGTCGACCATATGGGAGAGCTCCCAACGCGTTGGATGCATAGCTTGAGTATTCTATAGTGTCACC
TAAATAGCTTGGCGTAATCATGGTCATAGCTGTTTCCTGTGTGAAATTGTTATCCGCTCACAATTCCACA
CAACATACGAGCCGGAAGCATAAAGTGTAAAGCCTGGGGTGCCTAATGAGTGAGCTAACTCACATTAATT
GCGTTGCGCTCACTGCCCGCTTTCCAGTCGGGAAACCTGTCGTGCCAGCTGCATTAATGAATCGGCCAAC
GCGCGGGGAGAGGCGGTTTGCGTATTGGGCGCTCTTCCGCTTCCTCGCTCACTGACTCGCTGCGCTCGGT
CGTTCGGCTGCGGCGAGCGGTATCAGCTCACTCAAAGGCGGTAATACGGTTATCCACAGAATCAGGGGAT
AACGCAGGAAAGAACATGTGAGCAAAAGGCCAGCAAAAGGCCAGGAACCGTAAAAAG
