>Addgene plasmid #84317 | pISH-Pbx1 | addgene partial sequence | sequence record 166175 | SP6 5'-ATTTAGGTGACACTATAG-3'
CAACGCGTTGGGAGCTCTCCCATATGGTCGACCTGCAGGCGGCCGCGAATTCACTAGTGATTACAACTAA
TCGCATAGGGGAGAGAACATGGTTGCAGGTATAGCATCTCCCACATGTCAGTCACTGTGGGAGGGGTTGC
ACATGTATTATTTTGACTAATCCCTACCACATCTCCAAGAGGAATTCCTATCCTCTAATAAATAATGAAA
ATTGAGAGTCCGAAATATTTAGTAACTTGCCCATGGCCACATAGATAAAAAAAACCTAGAGCCTATTTTC
AGGCTTAGATGTACCTAACTAACTCCATAGTCTATGCTTTGTTACTAACCCAGACCTGCCAGTGAGAGAA
GTCAATCGAATTCCCGCGGCCGCCATGGCGGCCGGGAGCATGCGACGTCGGGCCCAATTCGCCCTATAGT
GAGTCGTATTACAATTCACTGGCCGTCGTTTTACAACGTCGTGACTGGGAAAACCCTGGCGTTACCCAAC
TTAATCGCCTTGCAGCACATCCCCCTTTCGCCAGCTGGCGTAATAGCGAAGAGGCCCGCACCGATCGCCC
TTCCCAACAGTTGCGCAGCCTGAATGGCGAATGG
[124 nt withheld, positions 595-718]
C
[91 nt withheld, positions 720-810]
A
[49 nt withheld, positions 812-860]
CCTTTGACGTTGGAGTCCACGTTCTTT
[37 nt withheld, positions 888-924]
ACCCTATCTCGGTCTATTCTTTTGATTTATAAGGGATTTTGCCGA
